>Addgene plasmid #176751 | AAV-CamKIIa-jGCaMP8m-WPRE | addgene full sequence | sequence record 349058 | Addgene NGS Result
TCTTCGCTATTACGCCAGCTGCGCGCTCGCTCGCTCACTGAGGCCGCCCGGGCAAAGCCCGGGCGTCGGG
CGACCTTTGGTCGCCCGGCCTCAGTGAGCGAGCGAGCGCGCAGAGAGGGAGTGGCCAACTCCATCACTAG
GGGTTCCTTGTAGTTAATGATTAACCCGCCATGCTACTTATCTACGTAGCCATGCTCTAGGAAGATCTTT
AACATTATGGCCTTAGGTCACTTCATCTCCATGGGGTTCTTCTTCTGATTTTCTAGAAAATGAGATGGGG
GTGCAGAGAGCTTCCTCAGTGACCTGCCCAGGGTCACATCAGAAATGTCAGAGCTAGAACTTGAACTCAG
ATTACTAATCTTAAATTCCATGCCTTGGGGGCATGCAAGTACGATATACAGAAGGAGTGAACTCATTAGG
GCAGATGACCAATGAGTTTAGGAAAGAAGAGTCCAGGGCAGGGTACATCTACACCACCCGCCCAGCCCTG
GGTGAGTCCAGCCACGTTCACCTCATTATAGTTGCCTCTCTCCAGTCCTACCTTGACGGGAAGCACAAGC
AGAAACTGGGACAGGAGCCCCAGGAGACCAAATCTTCATGGTCCCTCTGGGAGGATGGGTGGGGAGAGCT
GTGGCAGAGGCCTCAGGAGGGGCCCTGCTGCTCAGTGGTGACAGATAGGGGTGAGAAAGCAGACAGAGTC
ATTCCGTCAGCATTCTGGGTCTGTTTGGTACTTCTTCTCACGCTAAGGTGGCGGTGTGATATGCACAATG
GCTAAAAAGCAGGGAGAGCTGGAAAGAAACAAGGACAGAGACAGAGGCCAAGTCAACCAGACCAATTCCC
AGAGGAAGCAAAGAAACCATTACAGAGACTACAAGGGGGAAGGGAAGGAGAGATGAATTAGCTTCCCCTG
TAAACCTTAGAACCCAGCTGTTGCCAGGGCAACGGGGCAATACCTGTCTCTTCAGAGGAGATGAAGTTGC
CAGGGTAACTACATCCTGTCTTTCTCAAGGACCATCCCAGAATGTGGCACCCACTAGCCGTTACCATAGC
AACTGCCTCTTTGCCCCACTTAATCCCATCCCGTCTGTTAAAAGGGCCCTATAGTTGGAGGTGGGGGAGG
TAGGAAGAGCGATGATCACTTGTGGACTAAGTTTGTTCGCATCCCCTTCTCCAACCCCCTCAGTACATCA
CCCTGGGGGAACAGGGTCCACTTGCTCCTGGGCCCACACAGTCCTGCAGTATTGTGTATATAAGGCCAGG
GCAAAGAGGAGCAGGTTTTAAAGTGAAAGGCAGGCAGGTGTTGGGGAGGCAGTTACCGGGGCAACGGGAA
CAGGGCGTTTCGGAGGTGGTTGCCATGGGGACCTGGATGCTGACGAAGGCTCGCGAGGCTGTGAGCAGCC
ACAGTGCCCTGCTCAGAAGCCCCAAGCTCGTCAGTCAAGCCGGTTCTCCGTTTGCACTCAGGAGCACGGG
CAGGCGAGTGGCCCCTAGTTCTGGGGGCAGCGAATTCAAGCTGCTAGCAAGGATCCACCCGCCACCATGC
ATCATCACCATCATCACACGCGTCGCAAGAAGACCTTCAAGGAGGTGGCCACCGCCGTGAAGATCATCGG
CCGCCTGATGGGCCTGAAGATCAACGTCTATATCAAGGCCGACAAGCAGAAGAACGGCATCAAGGCGAAC
TTCCACATCCGCCACAACATCGAGGACGGCGGCGTGCAGCTCGCCTACCACTACCAGCAGAACACCCCCA
TCGGCGACGGCCCCGTGCTGCTGCCCGACAACCACTACCTGAGCGTGGAGTCCAAACTTTCGAAAGACCC
CAACGAGAAGCGCGATCACATGGTCCTGCTGGAGTTCGTGACCGCCGCCGGGATCACTCTCGGCATGGAC
GAGCTGTACAAGGGCGGTACCGGAGGGAGCATGGTGAGCAAGGGCGAGGAGCTGTTCACCGGGGTGGTGC
CCATCCTGGTCGAGCTGGACGGCGACGTAAACGGCCACAAGTTCAGCGTGTCCGGCGAGGGTGAGGGCGA
TGCCACCTACGGCAAGCTGACCCTGAAGTTCATCTGCACCACCGGCAAGCTGCCCGTGCCCTGGCCCACC
CTCGTGACCACCCTGACCTACGGCGTGCAGTGCTTCAGCCGCTACCCCGACCACATGAAGCAGCACGACT
TCTTCAAGTCCGCCATGCCCGAAGGCTACATCCAGGAGCGCACCATCTTCTTCAAGGACGACGGCAACTA
CAAGACCCGCGCCGAGGTGAAGTTCGAGGGCGACACCCTGGTGAACCGCATCGAGCTGAAGGGCATCGAC
TTCAAGGAGGACGGCAACATCCTGGGGCACAAGCTGGAGTACAACCTGCCGGACCAACTGACTGAAGAGC
AGATCGCAGAATACAAAGAGGCTTTCTCCCTATTTGACAAGGACGGGGATGGGACAATAACAACCAAGGA
GCTGGGGACGGTGATGCGGTCTCTGGGGCAGAACCCCACAGAAGCAGAGCTGCAGGACATGATCAATGAA
GTAGATGCCGACGGTGACGGCACAATCGACTTCCCTGAGTTCCTGACAATGATGGCAAGAAAAATGAAAT
ACAGGGACACGGAAGAAGAAATTAGAGAAGCGTTCGGTGTGTTTGATAAGGATGGCAATGGCTACATCAG
TGCAGCAGAGCTTCGCCACGTGATGACAAACCTTGGAGAGAAGTTAACAGATGAAGAGGTTGATGAAATG
ATCAGGGAAGCAGACATCGATGGGGATGGTCAGGTAAACTACGAAGAGTTTGTACAAATGATGACAGCGA
AGTAAAAGCTTATCGATAATCAACCTCTGGATTACAAAATTTGTGAAAGATTGACTGGTATTCTTAACTA
TGTTGCTCCTTTTACGCTATGTGGATACGCTGCTTTAATGCCTTTGTATCATGCTATTGCTTCCCGTATG
GCTTTCATTTTCTCCTCCTTGTATAAATCCTGGTTGCTGTCTCTTTATGAGGAGTTGTGGCCCGTTGTCA
GGCAACGTGGCGTGGTGTGCACTGTGTTTGCTGACGCAACCCCCACTGGTTGGGGCATTGCCACCACCTG
TCAGCTCCTTTCCGGGACTTTCGCTTTCCCCCTCCCTATTGCCACGGCGGAACTCATCGCCGCCTGCCTT
GCCCGCTGCTGGACAGGGGCTCGGCTGTTGGGCACTGACAATTCCGTGGTGTTGTCGGGGAAATCATCGT
CCTTTCCTTGGCTGCTCGCCTGTGTTGCCACCTGGATTCTGCGCGGGACGTCCTTCTGCTACGTCCCTTC
GGCCCTCAATCCAGCGGACCTTCCTTCCCGCGGCCTGCTGCCGGCTCTGCGGCCTCTTCCGCGTCTTCGC
CTTCGCCCTCAGACGAGTCGGATCTCCCTTTGGGCCGCCTCCCCGCATCGATACCGTCGACCTCGACCCG
GGCGGCCGCTTCGAGCAGACATGATAAGATACATTGATGAGTTTGGACAAACCACAACTAGAATGCAGTG
AAAAAAATGCTTTATTTGTGAAATTTGTGATGCTATTGCTTTATTTGTAACCATTATAAGCTGCAATAAA
CAAGTTAACAACAACAATTGCATTCATTTTATGTTTCAGGTTCAGGGGGAGATGTGGGAGGTTTTTTAAA
GCAAGTAAAACCTCTACAAATGTGGTAAAATCGATAAGGATCTTCCTAGAGCATGGCTACGTAGATAAGT
AGCATGGCGGGTTAATCATTAACTACAAGGAACCCCTAGTGATGGAGTTGGCCACTCCCTCTCTGCGCGC
TCGCTCGCTCACTGAGGCCGGGCGACCAAAGGTCGCCCGACGCCCGGGCTTTGCCCGGGCGGCCTCAGTG
AGCGAGCGAGCGCGCAGCTGCATTAATGAATCGGCCAACGCGCGGGGAGAGGCGGTTTGCGTATTGGGCG
CTCTTCCGCTTCCTCGCTCACTGACTCGCTGCGCTCGGTCGTTCGGCTGCGGCGAGCGGTATCAGCTCAC
TCAAAGGCGGTAATACGGTTATCCACAGAATCAGGGGATAACGCAGGAAAGAACATGTGAGCAAAAGGCC
AGCAAAAGGCCAGGAACCGTAAAAAGGCCGCGTTGCTGGCGTTTTTCCATAGGCTCCGCCCCCCTGACGA
GCATCACAAAAATCGACGCTCAAGTCAGAGGTGGCGAAACCCGACAGGACTATAAAGATACCAGGCGTTT
CCCCCTGGAAGCTCCCTCGTGCGCTCTCCTGTTCCGACCCTGCCGCTTACCGGATACCTGTCCGCCTTTC
TCCCTTCGGGAAGCGTGGCGCTTTCTCATAGCTCACGCTGTAGGTATCTCAGTTCGGTGTAGGTCGTTCG
CTCCAAGCTGGGCTGTGTGCACGAACCCCCCGTTCAGCCCGACCGCTGCGCCTTATCCGGTAACTATCGT
CTTGAGTCCAACCCGGTAAGACACGACTTATCGCCACTGGCAGCAGCCACTGGTAACAGGATTAGCAGAG
CGAGGTATGTAGGCGGTGCTACAGAGTTCTTGAAGTGGTGGCCTAACTACGGCTACACTAGAAGAACAGT
ATTTGGTATCTGCGCTCTGCTGAAGCCAGTTACCTTCGGAAAAAGAGTTGGTAGCTCTTGATCCGGCAAA
CAAACCACCGCTGGTAGCGGTGGTTTTTTTGTTTGCAAGCAGCAGATTACGCGCAGAAAAAAAGGATCTC
AAGAAGATCCTTTGATCTTTTCTACGGGGTCTGACGCTCAGTGGAACGAAAACTCACGTTAAGGGATTTT
GGTCATGAGATTATCAAAAAGGATCTTCACCTAGATCCTTTTAAATTAAAAATGAAGTTTTAAATCAATC
TAAAGTATATATGAGTAAACTTGGTCTGACAGTTACCAATGCTTAATCAGTGAGGCACCTATCTCAGCGA
TCTGTCTATTTCGTTCATCCATAGTTGCCTGACTCCCCGTCGTGTAGATAACTACGATACGGGAGGGCTT
ACCATCTGGCCCCAGTGCTGCAATGATACCGCGAGACCCACGCTCACCGGCTCCAGATTTATCAGCAATA
AACCAGCCAGCCGGAAGGGCCGAGCGCAGAAGTGGTCCTGCAACTTTATCCGCCTCCATCCAGTCTATTA
ATTGTTGCCGGGAAGCTAGAGTAAGTAGTTCGCCAGTTAATAGTTTGCGCAACGTTGTTGCCATTGCTAC
AGGCATCGTGGTGTCACGCTCGTCGTTTGGTATGGCTTCATTCAGCTCCGGTTCCCAACGATCAAGGCGA
GTTACATGATCCCCCATGTTGTGCAAAAAAGCGGTTAGCTCCTTCGGTCCTCCGATCGTTGTCAGAAGTA
AGTTGGCCGCAGTGTTATCACTCATGGTTATGGCAGCACTGCATAATTCTCTTACTGTCATGCCATCCGT
AAGATGCTTTTCTGTGACTGGTGAGTACTCAACCAAGTCATTCTGAGAATAGTGTATGCGGCGACCGAGT
TGCTCTTGCCCGGCGTCAATACGGGATAATACCGCGCCACATAGCAGAACTTTAAAAGTGCTCATCATTG
GAAAACGTTCTTCGGGGCGAAAACTCTCAAGGATCTTACCGCTGTTGAGATCCAGTTCGATGTAACCCAC
TCGTGCACCCAACTGATCTTCAGCATCTTTTACTTTCACCAGCGTTTCTGGGTGAGCAAAAACAGGAAGG
CAAAATGCCGCAAAAAAGGGAATAAGGGCGACACGGAAATGTTGAATACTCATACTCTTCCTTTTTCAAT
ATTATTGAAGCATTTATCAGGGTTATTGTCTCATGAGCGGATACATATTTGAATGTATTTAGAAAAATAA
ACAAATAGGGGTTCCGCGCACATTTCCCCGAAAAGTGCCACCTAAATTGTAAGCGTTAATATTTTGTTAA
AATTCGCGTTAAATTTTTGTTAAATCAGCTCATTTTTTAACCAATAGGCCGAAATCGGCAAAATCCCTTA
TAAATCAAAAGAATAGACCGAGATAGGGT
[37 nt withheld, positions 5980-6016]
AAAGAACGTGGACTCCAACGTCAAAGG
[49 nt withheld, positions 6044-6092]
T
[91 nt withheld, positions 6094-6184]
G
[124 nt withheld, positions 6186-6309]
CCCATTCGCCATTCAGGCTGCGCAACTGTTGGGAAGGGCGATCGGTGCGGGCC
Features (pLannotate 1.2.2; 14 found; start..end, strand, type, name):
     16..148     -  repeat_region  AAV2 ITR (fragment): inverted terminal repeat of adeno-associated virus serotype 2 inverted
    213..1501    +  promoter       CaMKII promoter: promoter for the mouse calcium/calmodulin-dependent kinase II α subunit
   1633..2803    +  CDS            GCaMP6s (fragment): improved fluorescent protein-based calcium sensor (Chen et al., 2013)
   2818..3406    +  misc_feature   WPRE: woodchuck hepatitis virus posttranscriptional regulatory element
   3407..3426    +  misc_feature   MCS (fragment): pBluescript multiple cloning site
   3455..3576    -  polyA_signal   SV40 poly(A) signal: SV40 polyadenylation signal
   3599..3667    -  CDS            large T antigen (fragment): large T antigen from SV40 (simian virus 40)
   3738..3871    +  repeat_region  AAV2 ITR: inverted terminal repeat of adeno-associated virus serotype 2 inverted
   3865..3921    -  CDS            lacI (fragment): lac repressor; lacI; The lac repressor binds to the lac operator to inhibit transcription in E. coli. This inhibition can be relieved by adding lactose or isopropyl-β-D-thiogalactopyranoside (IPTG).
   4104..4692    -  rep_origin     ori: high-copy-number ColE1/pMB1/pBR322/pUC origin of replication
   4863..5723    -  CDS            AmpR: β-lactamase; bla; confers resistance to ampicillin, carbenicillin, and related antibiotics
   5724..5828    -  promoter       AmpR promoter: bla
   5881..6309    -  rep_origin     f1 ori (sequence partly withheld): f1 bacteriophage origin of replication; arrow indicates direction of (+) strand synthesis
   6314..21      -  CDS            lacZα (fragment) (across the origin): LacZα fragment of β-galactosidase; lacZ fragment
