[The description below was written by a language model from this plasmid's Addgene catalogue record and pLannotate feature annotations shown in this document.]
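Description:
AAV-CamKIIa-jGCaMP8m-WPRE is an adeno-associated virus transfer plasmid of about 6.4 kb for expressing the genetically encoded calcium indicator jGCaMP8m in mammalian cells. The expression cassette sits between two AAV2 inverted terminal repeats, which are the cis elements needed for replication and packaging of the intervening DNA into AAV particles when rep, cap and helper functions are supplied in trans. Outside the ITRs, the bacterial backbone carries a ColE1/pUC-type origin, an ampicillin resistance gene with its own bla promoter, and an f1 phage origin. Short lacZα and lacI fragments are remnants of the parental cloning vector. The catalogue lists the plasmid as low copy, even though the annotated origin is of a high-copy type, and names a recombination-reducing strain for growth, which is common practice for ITR-containing plasmids.

Within the cassette, a roughly 1.3 kb CaMKIIα promoter, annotated as mouse-derived, drives the 1,269 bp jGCaMP8m coding sequence, which carries an N-terminal 6xHis tag. This promoter is commonly used to bias expression towards excitatory neurons. The automated annotation labels the sensor ORF as a GCaMP6s fragment, which reflects sequence similarity among GCaMP family members rather than the actual insert. The mixed rat, chicken and jellyfish origins listed for the insert fit a chimeric sensor built from a GFP-derived fluorescent protein and calcium-sensing components. Downstream, a WPRE enhances transcript stability and expression, and an SV40 polyadenylation signal terminates the message. The small large T antigen fragment annotated beside it is probably part of the same SV40-derived segment. The stated purpose is AAV-mediated expression of GCaMP8m under the CaMKIIα promoter, typically for fluorescence imaging of calcium activity in neurons. The record also notes that viral preparations exist in several serotypes, including a retrograde capsid.
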