Addgene plasmid #176751: AAV-CamKIIa-jGCaMP8m-WPRE
Purpose: AAV-mediated expression of GCaMP8m under the CamKIIa promoter
Depositing lab: Loren Looger.
Backbone
  Vector backbone: AAV
  Vector type: Mammalian Expression, AAV
Growth in bacteria
  Bacterial resistance: Ampicillin, 100 μg/mL
  Growth temperature: 30°C
  Growth strain: NEB Stable
  Copy number: Low Copy
Gene/Insert
  Gene/Insert name: jGCaMP8m
  Species: R. norvegicus (rat), G. gallus (chicken); A. victoria (jellyfish)
  Insert size (bp): 1269
  Promoter: CamKIIalpha
  Tag / fusion protein: 6xHis (N terminal on insert)
  Cloning method: Gibson Cloning
Terms and licenses: Academic/Nonprofit Terms; Industry Terms: Not Available to Industry
How to cite: AAV-CamKIIa-jGCaMP8m-WPRE was a gift from Loren Looger (Addgene plasmid # 176751 ; http://n2t.net/addgene:176751 ; RRID:Addgene_176751) For viral preps, please replace (Addgene plasmid # 176751) in the above sentence with: (Addgene viral prep # 176751-AAV1), (Addgene viral prep # 176751-AAV5), (Addgene viral prep # 176751-AAV9), or (Addgene viral prep # 176751-AAVrg)
